>Addgene plasmid #11939 | Ub-R-GFP | addgene full sequence | sequence record 429093 | Addgene NGS Result
CTCTGCTAATCCTGTTACCAGTGGCTGCTGCCAGTGGCGATAAGTCGTGTCTTACCGGGTTGGACTCAAG
ACGATAGTTACCGGATAAGGCGCAGCGGTCGGGCTGAACGGGGGGTTCGTGCACACAGCCCAGCTTGGAG
CGAACGACCTACACCGAACTGAGATACCTACAGCGTGAGCTATGAGAAAGCGCCACGCTTCCCGAAGGGA
GAAAGGCGGACAGGTATCCGGTAAGCGGCAGGGTCGGAACAGGAGAGCGCACGAGGGAGCTTCCAGGGGG
AAACGCCTGGTATCTTTATAGTCCTGTCGGGTTTCGCCACCTCTGACTTGAGCGTCGATTTTTGTGATGC
TCGTCAGGGGGGCGGAGCCTATGGAAAAACGCCAGCAACGCGGCCTTTTTACGGTTCCTGGCCTTTTGCT
GGCCTTTTGCTCACATGTTCTTTCCTGCGTTATCCCCTGATTCTGTGGATAACCGTATTACCGCCATGCA
TTAGTTATTAATAGTAATCAATTACGGGGTCATTAGTTCATAGCCCATATATGGAGTTCCGCGTTACATA
ACTTACGGTAAATGGCCCGCCTGGCTGACCGCCCAACGACCCCCGCCCATTGACGTCAATAATGACGTAT
GTTCCCATAGTAACGCCAATAGGGACTTTCCATTGACGTCAATGGGTGGAGTATTTACGGTAAACTGCCC
ACTTGGCAGTACATCAAGTGTATCATATGCCAAGTACGCCCCCTATTGACGTCAATGACGGTAAATGGCC
CGCCTGGCATTATGCCCAGTACATGACCTTATGGGACTTTCCTACTTGGCAGTACATCTACGTATTAGTC
ATCGCTATTACCATGGTGATGCGGTTTTGGCAGTACATCAATGGGCGTGGATAGCGGTTTGACTCACGGG
GATTTCCAAGTCTCCACCCCATTGACGTCAATGGGAGTTTGTTTTGGCACCAAAATCAACGGGACTTTCC
AAAATGTCGTAACAACTCCGCCCCATTGACGCAAATGGGCGGTAGGCGTGTACGGTGGGAGGTCTATATA
AGCAGAGCTGGTTTAGTGAACCGTCAGATCCGCTAGCGCTACCGGACTCAGATCTCGAGCTCAAGCTTCG
AATTCACCATGCAGATCTTCGTGAAGACTCTGACTGGTAAGACCATCACCCTCGAGGTTGAGCCCAGTGA
CACCATTGAGAATGTCAAGGCAAAGATCCAAGATAAGGAAGGCATCCCTCCTGACCAGCAGAGGCTGATC
TTTGCTGGAAAACAGCTGGAAGATGGGCGCACCCTGTCTGACTACAACATCCAGAAAGAGTCCACCCTGC
ACCTGGTACTCCGTCTCAGAGGTGGGCGCGGGAAGCTTGGTCGACAGGATCCACCGGTCGCCACCATGGT
GAGCAAGGGCGAGGAGCTGTTCACCGGGGTGGTGCCCATCCTGGTCGAGCTGGACGGCGACGTAAACGGC
CACAAGTTCAGCGTGTCCGGCGAGGGCGAGGGCGATGCCACCTACGGCAAGCTGACCCTGAAGTTCATCT
GCACCACCGGCAAGCTGCCCGTGCCCTGGCCCACCCTCGTGACCACCCTGACCTACGGCGTGCAGTGCTT
CAGCCGCTACCCCGACCACATGAAGCAGCACGACTTCTTCAAGTCCGCCATGCCCGAAGGCTACGTCCAG
GAGCGCACCATCTTCTTCAAGGACGACGGCAACTACAAGACCCGCGCCGAGGTGAAGTTCGAGGGCGACA
CCCTGGTGAACCGCATCGAGCTGAAGGGCATCGACTTCAAGGAGGACGGCAACATCCTGGGGCACAAGCT
GGAGTACAACTACAACAGCCACAACGTCTATATCATGGCCGACAAGCAGAAGAACGGCATCAAGGTGAAC
TTCAAGATCCGCCACAACATCGAGGACGGCAGCGTGCAGCTCGCCGACCACTACCAGCAGAACACCCCCA
TCGGCGACGGCCCCGTGCTGCTGCCCGACAACCACTACCTGAGCACCCAGTCCGCCCTGAGCAAAGACCC
CAACGAGAAGCGCGATCACATGGTCCTGCTGGAGTTCGTGACCGCCGCCGGGATCACTCTCGGCATGGAC
GAGCTGTACAAGTAAAGCGGCCGCGACTCTAGATCATAATCAGCCATACCACATTTGTAGAGGTTTTACT
TGCTTTAAAAAACCTCCCACACCTCCCCCTGAACCTGAAACATAAAATGAATGCAATTGTTGTTGTTAAC
TTGTTTATTGCAGCTTATAATGGTTACAAATAAAGCAATAGCATCACAAATTTCACAAATAAAGCATTTT
TTTCACTGCATTCTAGTTGTGGTTTGTCCAAACTCATCAATGTATCTTAAGGCGTAAATTGTAAGCGTTA
ATATTTTGTTAAAATTCGCGTTAAATTTTTGTTAAATCAGCTCATTTTTTAACCAATAGGCCGAAATCGG
CAAAATCCCTTATAAATCAAAAGAATAGACCGAGATAGGGT
[37 nt withheld, positions 2492-2528]
AAAGAACGTGGACTCCAACGTCAAAGG
[49 nt withheld, positions 2556-2604]
T
[91 nt withheld, positions 2606-2696]
G
[124 nt withheld, positions 2698-2821]
CAGGTGGCACTTTTCGGGGAAATGTGCGCGGAACCCCTATTTGTTTATTTTTCTAAATACATTCAAATAT
GTATCCGCTCATGAGACAATAACCCTGATAAATGCTTCAATAATATTGAAAAAGGAAGAGTCCTGAGGCG
GAAAGAACCAGCTGTGGAATGTGTGTCAGTTAGGGTGTGGAAAGTCCCCAGGCTCCCCAGCAGGCAGAAG
TATGCAAAGCATGCATCTCAATTAGTCAGCAACCAGGTGTGGAAAGTCCCCAGGCTCCCCAGCAGGCAGA
AGTATGCAAAGCATGCATCTCAATTAGTCAGCAACCATAGTCCCGCCCCTAACTCCGCCCATCCCGCCCC
TAACTCCGCCCAGTTCCGCCCATTCTCCGCCCCATGGCTGACTAATTTTTTTTATTTATGCAGAGGCCGA
GGCCGCCTCGGCCTCTGAGCTATTCCAGAAGTAGTGAGGAGGCTTTTTTGGAGGCCTAGGCTTTTGCAAA
GATCGATCAAGAGACAGGATGAGGATCGTTTCGCATGATTGAACAAGATGGATTGCACGCAGGTTCTCCG
GCCGCTTGGGTGGAGAGGCTATTCGGCTATGACTGGGCACAACAGACAATCGGCTGCTCTGATGCCGCCG
TGTTCCGGCTGTCAGCGCAGGGGCGCCCGGTTCTTTTTGTCAAGACCGACCTGTCCGGTGCCCTGAATGA
ACTGCAAGACGAGGCAGCGCGGCTATCGTGGCTGGCCACGACGGGCGTTCCTTGCGCAGCTGTGCTCGAC
GTTGTCACTGAAGCGGGAAGGGACTGGCTGCTATTGGGCGAAGTGCCGGGGCAGGATCTCCTGTCATCTC
ACCTTGCTCCTGCCGAGAAAGTATCCATCATGGCTGATGCAATGCGGCGGCTGCATACGCTTGATCCGGC
TACCTGCCCATTCGACCACCAAGCGAAACATCGCATCGAGCGAGCACGTACTCGGATGGAAGCCGGTCTT
GTCGATCAGGATGATCTGGACGAAGAGCATCAGGGGCTCGCGCCAGCCGAACTGTTCGCCAGGCTCAAGG
CGAGCATGCCCGACGGCGAGGATCTCGTCGTGACCCATGGCGATGCCTGCTTGCCGAATATCATGGTGGA
AAATGGCCGCTTTTCTGGATTCATCGACTGTGGCCGGCTGGGTGTGGCGGACCGCTATCAGGACATAGCG
TTGGCTACCCGTGATATTGCTGAAGAGCTTGGCGGCGAATGGGCTGACCGCTTCCTCGTGCTTTACGGTA
TCGCCGCTCCCGATTCGCAGCGCATCGCCTTCTATCGCCTTCTTGACGAGTTCTTCTGAGCGGGACTCTG
GGGTTCGAAATGACCGACCAAGCGACGCCCAACCTGCCATCACGAGATTTCGATTCCACCGCCGCCTTCT
ATGAAAGGTTGGGCTTCGGAATCGTTTTCCGGGACGCCGGCTGGATGATCCTCCAGCGCGGGGATCTCAT
GCTGGAGTTCTTCGCCCACCCTAGGGGGAGGCTAACTGAAACACGGAAGGAGACAATACCGGAAGGAACC
CGCGCTATGACGGCAATAAAAAGACAGAATAAAACGCACGGTGTTGGGTCGTTTGTTCATAAACGCGGGG
TTCGGTCCCAGGGCTGGCACTCTGTCGATACCCCACCGAGACCCCATTGGGGCCAATACGCCCGCGTTTC
TTCCTTTTCCCCACCCCACCCCCCAAGTTCGGGTGAAGGCCCAGGGCTCGCAGCCAACGTCGGGGCGGCA
GGCCCTGCCATAGCCTCAGGTTACTCATATATACTTTAGATTGATTTAAAACTTCATTTTTAATTTAAAA
GGATCTAGGTGAAGATCCTTTTTGATAATCTCATGACCAAAATCCCTTAACGTGAGTTTTCGTTCCACTG
AGCGTCAGACCCCGTAGAAAAGATCAAAGGATCTTCTTGAGATCCTTTTTTTCTGCGCGTAATCTGCTGC
TTGCAAACAAAAAAACCACCGCTACCAGCGGTGGTTTGTTTGCCGGATCAAGAGCTACCAACTCTTTTTC
CGAAGGTAACTGGCTTCAGCAGAGCGCAGATACCAAATACTGTTCTTCTAGTGTAGCCGTAGTTAGGCCA
CCACTTCAAGAACTCTGTAGCACCGCCTACATACCTCG
Features (pLannotate 1.2.2; 15 found; start..end, strand, type, name):
    552..855     +  enhancer       CMV enhancer: human cytomegalovirus immediate early enhancer
    856..1059    +  promoter       CMV promoter: human cytomegalovirus (CMV) immediate early promoter
   1082..1125    +  misc_feature   MCS (fragment): multiple cloning site
   1129..1356    +  CDS            UBIQ_CERCA: Experimental evidence at protein level: Swiss-Prot protein existence level 1. Ubiquitin exists either covalently attached to another protein, or free (unanchored). When covalently bound, it is conjugated to target proteins via an isopeptide bond either as a monomer (monoubiquitin), a polymer linked via different Lys residues of the ubiquitin (polyubiquitin chains) or a linear polymer linked via the initiator Met of the ubiquitin (linear polyubiquitin chains). Polyubiquitin chains, when attached to a target protein, have different functions depending on the Lys residue of the ubiquitin that is
   1396..2115    +  CDS            EGFP: the original enhanced GFP (Yang et al., 1996) mammalian codon-optimized
   2132..2215    +  CDS            large T antigen (fragment): large T antigen from SV40 (simian virus 40)
   2238..2359    +  polyA_signal   SV40 poly(A) signal: SV40 polyadenylation signal
   2393..2821    -  rep_origin     f1 ori (sequence partly withheld): f1 bacteriophage origin of replication; arrow indicates direction of (+) strand synthesis
   2848..2952    +  promoter       AmpR promoter: bla
   2954..3311    +  promoter       SV40 promoter: SV40 enhancer and early promoter
   3346..4140    +  CDS            NeoR/KanR: aminoglycoside phosphotransferase from Tn5; aph(3')-II (or nptII); confers resistance to neomycin, kanamycin, and G418 (Geneticin®)
   4161..4313    +  CDS            ble (fragment): BLE_KLEPN - Experimental evidence at protein level: Swiss-Prot protein existence level 1. Binding protein with a strong affinity to the bleomycin family of antibiotics. Binds to CL990; an antimitotic-antibiotic compound. From Klebsiella pneumoniae.
   4372..4419    +  polyA_signal   HSV TK poly(A) signal: herpes simplex virus thymidine kinase polyadenylation signal (Cole and Stacy, 1985)
   4510..4526    -  polyA_signal   bGH poly(A) signal (fragment): bovine growth hormone polyadenylation signal
   4748..377     +  rep_origin     ori (across the origin): high-copy-number ColE1/pMB1/pBR322/pUC origin of replication
