[The description below was written by a language model from this plasmid's Addgene catalogue record and pLannotate feature annotations shown in this document.]
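Description:
Ub-R-GFP is a mammalian expression plasmid built on the Clontech EGFP-N1 backbone that encodes a short-lived fluorescent reporter of ubiquitin/proteasome-dependent proteolysis. It replicates in E. coli from a high-copy ColE1/pUC-type origin and also carries an f1 phage origin. A single Tn5 aminoglycoside phosphotransferase gene (NeoR/KanR) serves both hosts. A bacterial bla-type promoter drives it for kanamycin selection, while the SV40 enhancer/early promoter and an HSV TK polyadenylation signal allow G418 selection of transfected mammalian cells. The short large T antigen, ble and bGH poly(A) fragments in the annotation are partial matches, most likely to backbone sequence rather than functional elements.

The payload is a ubiquitin open reading frame fused in frame to the N-terminus of EGFP. It is transcribed from the human CMV immediate early enhancer and promoter and terminated by the SV40 poly(A) signal. According to the depositor, ubiquitin was PCR-amplified from another plasmid and inserted into the EcoRI and BamHI sites of the multiple cloning site, with the antisense primer placing an arginine codon immediately after ubiquitin, followed by a short linker before EGFP.

In ubiquitin fusion designs of this kind, cellular deubiquitinating enzymes cleave off the ubiquitin moiety, leaving arginine as the new N-terminal residue of GFP. Arginine is a destabilising residue under the N-end rule, so the protein is targeted for ubiquitination and proteasomal degradation. Fluorescence is therefore expected to stay low while the pathway is active and to rise when it is impaired. This makes the construct suitable for quantifying ubiquitin/proteasome activity in living cells, as the associated publication describes.
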