Addgene plasmid #11939: Ub-R-GFP
Depositing lab: Nico Dantuma. Publication: Short-lived green fluorescent proteins for quantifying ubiquitin/proteasome-dependent proteolysis in living cells. Dantuma NP, Lindsten K, Glas R, Jellne M, Masucci MG. Nat Biotechnol. 2000 May . 18(5):538-43. 10.1038/75406 PubMed 10802622.
Backbone
  Vector backbone: EGFP-N1
  Backbone manufacturer: Clontech
  Backbone size w/o insert (bp): 3970
  Vector type: Mammalian Expression
  Selectable markers: Neomycin (select with G418)
Growth in bacteria
  Bacterial resistance: Kanamycin, 50 μg/mL
  Growth temperature: 37°C
  Growth strain: DH5alpha
  Copy number: High Copy
Gene/Insert
  Gene/Insert name: Ub-R-GFP (alt names: Ubiquitin; Ub)
  Insert size (bp): 990
  Mutation: Ubiquitin fused to N-terminus of GFP. Arginine at position 1 between Ub and GFP. N-end rule degradation signal.
  Cloning method: Restriction Enzyme; 5′ cloning site EcoRI (not destroyed); 3′ cloning site NotI (not destroyed)
  Sequencing primers: 5′ EGFP-N (CGTCGCCGTCCAGCTCGACCAG)
Terms and licenses: Academic/Nonprofit Terms; Industry Terms: Not Available to Industry
Depositor comments: The ubiquitin open reading frame was amplified by PCR from the Ub-Pro-Gal plasmid with the sense primer 5'-GCG GAATTCACCATGCAGATCTTCGTGAAGACT-3' and the antisense primer 5'-GCG GGATCCTGTCGACCAAGCTTCCCXXX CCCACCTCTGAGACGGAGTAC-3' where the XXX leads to an arginine at position 1 (see article Figure 1). The PCR product was cloned into the EcoRI and BamHI sites of the EGFP-N1 vector from Clontech.
How to cite: Ub-R-GFP was a gift from Nico Dantuma (Addgene plasmid # 11939 ; http://n2t.net/addgene:11939 ; RRID:Addgene_11939)
