>Addgene plasmid #11939 | Ub-R-GFP | addgene partial sequence | sequence record 76554 | EGFP-N 5'-CGTCGCCGTCCAGCTCGACCAG-3'
GCTCCTCGCCCTTGCTCACCATGGTGGCGACCGGTGGATCCTGTCGACCAAGCTTCCCGCGCCCACCTCT
GAGACGGAGTACCAGGTGCAGGGTGGACTCTTTCTGGATGTTGTAGTCAGACAGGGTGCGCCCATCTTCC
AGCTGTTTTCCAGCAAAGATCAGCCTCTGCTGGTCAGGAGGGATGCCTTCCTTATCTTGGATCTTTGCCT
TGACATTCTCAATGGTGTCACTGGGCTCAACCTCGAGGGTGATGGTCTTACCAGTCAGAGTCTTCACGAA
GATCTGCATGGTGAATTCGAAGCTTGAGCTCGAGATCTGAGTCCGGTAGCGCTAGCGGATCTGACGGTTC
ACTAAACCAGCTCTGCTTATATAGACCTCCCACCGTACACGCCTACCGCCCATTTGCGTCAATGGGGCGG
AGTTGTTACGACATTTTGGAAAGTCCCGTTGATTTTGGTGCCAAAACAAACTCCCATTGACGTCAATGGG
GTGGAGACTTGGAAATCCCCGTGAGTCAAACCGCTATCCACGCCCATTGATGTACTGCCAAAACCGCATC
ACCATGGTAATAGCGATGACTAATACGTAGATGTACTGCCAAGTAGGAAAGTCCCATAAGGTCATGTACT
GGGCATAATGCCAGGCGGGCCATTTACCGTCATTGACGTCAATAGGGGGCGTACTTGGCATATGATACAC
TTGATGTACTGCCAAGTGGGCAGTTTACCGTAAATACTCCACCCATTGACGTCAATGGAAAGTCCCTATT
GGCGTTACTATGGGAACATACGTCATTATTGACGTCAATGGGCGGGGGTCGTTGGGCGGTCAGCCAGGCG
GGCCATTTACCGTAAGTTATGTAACGCGGAACTCCATATATGGGCTATGAACTAATGACCCCGTAATTGA
TTACTATTA
